>Addgene plasmid #127044 | pJUMP19-L1U1H08_T | addgene full sequence | sequence record 248460 | Addgene NGS Result
TTAATTAAGGAGTTGACGGCTAGCTCAGTCCTAGGTACAGTGCTAGCGTACTTAACTTCTGACTGAGTTG
CACGCTTAACTTCTGACTGAGTTGCACGCTGAATTCGCGGCCGCTTCTAGAGGGTCTGCGATGTTTGGTC
TCTGCTTTCGACCCGCATGTTCGCATGCGGGTTTTTTTTTTGTTCGCTTGAGACCTTTCATCGCGACCTA
CTAGTAGCGGCCGCTGCAGGGAGTAACTTCTGACTGAGTTGCATACTTGTTTAACTTTAAGAAGGAGATA
TACAATGGTAGCCCGTAAAGGAGAAGAACTTTTCACTGGAGTTGTCCCAATTCTTGTTGAATTAGATGGT
GATGTTAATGGGCACAAATTTTCTGTCAGTGGAGAGGGTGAAGGTGATGCAACATACGGAAAACTTACCC
TTAAATTTATTTGCACTACTGGAAAACTACCTGTTCCATGGCCAACACTTGTCACTACTTTCGGTTATGG
TGTTCAATGCTTTGCGAGATACCCAGATCATATGAAACAGCATGACTTTTTCAAGAGTGCCATGCCCGAA
GGTTATGTACAGGAAAGAACTATATTTTTCAAAGATGACGGGAACTACAAGACACGTGCTGAAGTCAAGT
TTGAAGGTGATACCCTTGTTAATAGAATCGAGTTAAAAGGTATTGATTTTAAAGAAGATGGAAACATTCT
TGGACACAAATTGGAATACAACTATAACTCACACAATGTATACATCATGGCAGACAAACAAAAGAATGGA
ATCAAAGTTAACTTCAAAATTAGACACAACATTGAAGATGGAAGCGTTCAACTAGCAGACCATTATCAAC
AAAATACTCCAATTGGCGATGGCCCTGTCCTTTTACCAGACAACCATTACCTGTCCACACAATCTGCCCT
TTCGAAAGATCCCAACGAAAAGAGAGATCACATGGTCCTTCTTGAGTTTGTAACAGCTGCTGGGATTACA
CATGGCATGGATGAACTATACAAAGGTTCGTAACTTCTGACTGAGTTGCACGCTCTAGTCTTGGACTCCT
GTTGATAGATCCAGTAATGACCTCAGAACTCCATCTGGATTTGTTCAGAACGCTCGGTTGCCGCCGGGCG
TTTTTTATTGGTGAGAATCCAGGGGTCCCCAATAATTACGATTTAAATTAGTAGCCCGCCTAATGAGCGG
GCTTTTTTTTAATTCCCCTATTTGTTTATTTTTCTAAATACATTCAAATATGTATCCGCTCATGAGACAA
TAACCCTGATAAATGCTTCAATAATATTGAAAAAGGAAGAGTATGAGCATTCAGCATTTTCGTGTGGCGC
TGATTCCGTTTTTTGCGGCGTTTTGCCTGCCGGTGTTTGCGCATCCGGAAACCCTGGTGAAAGTGAAAGA
TGCGGAAGATCAACTGGGTGCGCGCGTGGGCTATATTGAACTGGATCTGAACAGCGGCAAAATTCTGGAA
TCTTTTCGTCCGGAAGAACGTTTTCCGATGATGAGCACCTTTAAAGTGCTGCTGTGCGGTGCGGTTCTGA
GCCGTGTGGATGCGGGCCAGGAACAACTGGGCCGTCGTATTCATTATAGCCAGAACGATCTGGTGGAATA
TAGCCCGGTGACCGAAAAACATCTGACCGATGGCATGACCGTGCGTGAACTGTGCAGCGCGGCGATTACC
ATGAGCGATAACACCGCGGCGAACCTGCTGCTGACGACCATTGGCGGTCCGAAAGAACTGACCGCGTTTC
TGCATAACATGGGCGATCATGTGACCCGTCTGGATCGTTGGGAACCGGAACTGAACGAAGCGATTCCGAA
CGATGAACGTGATACCACCATGCCGGCAGCAATGGCGACCACCCTGCGTAAACTGCTGACGGGTGAGCTG
CTGACCCTGGCAAGCCGCCAGCAACTGATTGATTGGATGGAAGCGGATAAAGTGGCGGGTCCGCTGCTGC
GTAGCGCGCTGCCGGCTGGCTGGTTTATTGCGGATAAAAGCGGTGCGGGCGAACGTGGCAGCCGTGGCAT
TATTGCGGCGCTGGGCCCGGATGGTAAACCGAGCCGTATTGTGGTGATTTATACCACCGGCAGCCAGGCG
ACGATGGATGAACGTAACCGTCAGATTGCGGAAATTGGCGCGAGCCTGATTAAACATTGGTAAACCGATA
CAATTAAAGGCTCCTTTTGGAGCCTTTTTTTTTGGACGACCCTTGTCCTTTTCCGCTGCATAACCCTGCT
TCGGGGTCATTATAGCGATTTTTTCGGTATATCCATCCTTTTTCGCACGATATACAGGATTTTGCCAAAG
GGTTCGTGTAGACTTTCCTTGGTGTATCCAACGGCGTCAGCCGGGCAGGATAGGTGAAGTAGGCCCACCC
GCGAGCGGGTGTTCCTTCTTCACTGTCCCTTATTCGCACCTGGCGGTGCTCAACGGGAATCCTGCTCTGC
GAGGCTGGCCGTAGGCCGGCCCCGTAGAAAAGATCAAAGGATCTTCTTGAGATCCTTTTTTTCTGCGCGT
AATCTGCTGCTTGCAAACAAAAAAACCACCGCTACCAGCGGTGGTTTGTTTGCCGGATCAAGAGCTACCA
ACTCTTTTTCCGAAGGTAACTGGCTTCAGCAGAGCGCAGATACCAAATACTGTCCTTCTAGTGTAGCCGT
AGTTAGGCCACCACTTCAAGAACTCTGTAGCACCGCCTACATACCTCGCTCTGCTAATCCTGTTACCAGT
GGCTGCTGCCAGTGGCGATAAGTCGTGTCTTACCGGGTTGGACTCAAGACGATAGTTACCGGATAAGGCG
CAGCGGTCGGGCTGAACGGGGGGTTCGTGCACACAGCCCAGCTTGGAGCGAACGACCTACACCGAACTGA
GATACCTACAGCGTGAGCTATGAGAAAGCGCCACGCTTCCCGAAGGGAGAAAGGCGGACAGGTATCCGGT
AAGCGGCAGGGTCGGAACAGGAGAGCGCACGAGGGAGCTTCCAGGGGGAAACGCCTGGTATCTTTATAGT
CCTGTCGGGTTTCGCCACCTCTGACTTGAGCGTCGATTTTTGTGATGCTCGTCAGGGGGGCGGAGCCTAT
GGAAAAACGCCAGCAACGCGGCCTTTTTACGGTTCCTGGCCTTTTGCTGGCCTTTTGCTCACATGTTCTT
TCCTGCGTTATCCCCTGATTCTGTGGATAACCGTATTACCGCCTTTGAGTGAGCTGATACCGCTCGCCGC
AGCCGAACGACCGAGCGCAGCGAGTCAGTGAGCGAGGAAGCGGAAGAGCGCCTGATGCGGTATTTTCTCC
TTACGCATCTGTGCGGTATTTCACACCGCATATGGTGCACTCTCAGTACAATCTGCTCTGATGCCGCATA
GTTAAGCCAGTATACACTCCGCTATCGCTACGTGACTGGGTCATGGCTGCGCCCCGACACCCGCCAACAC
CCGCTGACGCGCCCTGACGGGCTTGTCTGCTCCCGGCATCCGCTTACAGACAAGCTGTGACAGTCTCCGG
GAGCTGCATGTGTCAGAGGTTTTCACCGTCATCACCGAAACGCGCGAGGCAGCTGCGGTAAAGCTCATCA
GCGTGGTCGTGCAGCGATTCACAGATGTCTGCCTGTTCATCCGCGTCCAGCTCGTTGAGTTTCTCCAGAA
GCGTTAATGTCTGGCTTCTGATAAAGCGGGCCATGTTAAGGGCGGTTTTTTCCTGTTTGGTCACTGATGC
CTCCGTGTAAGGGGGATTTCTGTTCATGGGGGTAATGATACCGATGAAACGAGAGAGGATGCTCACGATA
CGGGTTACTGATGATGAACATGCCCGGTTACTGGAACGTTGTGAGGGTAAACAACTGGCGGTATGGATGC
GGCGGGGGCGCGCCCAGCTGTCTAGGGCGGCGGATTTGTCCTACTCAGGAGAGCGTTCACCGACAAACAA
CAGATAAAACGAAAGGCCCAGTCTTTCGACTGAGCCTTTCGTTTTATTTGATGCCT
Features (pLannotate 1.2.2; 15 found; start..end, strand, type, name):
     13..37      +  promoter       J23119(SpeI) promoter (fragment): bacterial promoter (Registry of Standard Biological Parts BBa J23119) modified to end with an SpeI site
    101..122     +  misc_feature   BioBrick prefix: BioBrick prefix for parts that do not start with "ATG"
    209..229     +  misc_feature   BioBrick suffix: universal suffix for all parts
    257..277     +  RBS            RBS: efficient ribosome binding site from bacteriophage T7 gene 10 (Olins and Rangwala, 1989)
    285..1004    +  CDS            yEGFP: yEGFP is a fluorescent protein published in 1997.
   1044..1138    +  terminator     lambda t0 terminator: transcription terminator from phage lambda
   1211..1302    +  promoter       AmpR promoter: bla
   1303..2160    +  CDS            bla: BLAT_ECOLX - Experimental evidence at protein level: Swiss-Prot protein existence level 1. TEM-type are the most prevalent beta-lactamases in enterobacteria; they hydrolyze the beta-lactam bond in susceptible beta-lactam antibiotics, thus conferring resistance to penicillins and cephalosporins. TEM-3 and TEM-4 are capable of hydrolyzing cefotaxime and ceftazidime. TEM-5 is capable of hydrolyzing ceftazidime. TEM-6 is capable of hydrolyzing ceftazidime and aztreonam. TEM-8/CAZ-2, TEM- 16/CAZ-7 and TEM-24/CAZ-6 are markedly active against ceftazidime. IRT- 4 shows resistance to beta-lactamase in
   2167..2206    +  terminator     fd terminator: central terminator from bacteriophage fd (Otsuka and Kunisawa, 1982)
   2353..2461    +  oriT           oriT: incP origin of transfer
   2497..3085    +  rep_origin     ori: high-copy-number ColE1/pMB1/pBR322/pUC origin of replication
   3271..3411    -  misc_feature   bom: basis of mobility region from pBR322
   3513..3704    -  CDS            rop: Rop protein, which maintains plasmids at low copy number; rop
   3745..3855    +  CDS            mbeC (fragment): MBEC_ECOLX - Experimental evidence at protein level: Swiss-Prot protein existence level 1. Required for efficient mobilization of ColE1 plasmid and is thus essential to promote the specific transfer of the plasmid during conjugation. Probably functions by inducing DNA bending, helping the MbeA relaxase to melt the DNA around the nic site and cleave the phosphodiester bond. Binds specifically double-stranded DNA (dsDNA) containing the ColE1 oriT but does not recognize the inverted repeat (IR). From Escherichia coli.
   3884..3970    -  terminator     rrnB T1 terminator: Escherichia coli rrnB; transcription terminator T1 from the E. coli rrnB gene
