[The description below was written by a language model from this plasmid's Addgene catalogue record and pLannotate feature annotations shown in this document.]
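Description:
pJUMP19-L1U1H08_T is a basic-part plasmid from the Joint Universal Modular Plasmids (JUMP) platform, a SEVA-derived vector system for modular DNA assembly in bacterial synthetic biology. It is built on the pJUMP19-Tac backbone and stores a single "T" (terminator) part, the synthetic transcription terminator L1U1H08. According to the depositor, this part was sub-domesticated from the EcoFlex MoClo toolkit. The record gives no details of the cloning sites. The terminator itself was not recognised by the automated annotation, but the short interval between the annotated BioBrick prefix and suffix is the likely position of the stored part.

The plasmid is propagated in E. coli under ampicillin selection, provided by a TEM-type bla gene with its own promoter, followed by a phage fd terminator. Replication relies on a ColE1/pMB1-family origin accompanied by rop and the pBR322 bom region, which is consistent with the catalogued low copy number. An incP oriT (plus a fragment of mbeC) would in principle allow conjugative mobilisation when transfer functions are supplied by a helper.

Flanking the part site, the annotation shows a fragment of the constitutive J23119 promoter upstream. Downstream lie a T7 gene 10 ribosome binding site, a GFP-type coding sequence (matched as yEGFP) and the lambda t0 terminator, while an rrnB T1 terminator insulates the region at the other end. The record does not state what this downstream reporter is for. The plasmid's main use is as a source of the L1U1H08 terminator when assembling transcription units within the JUMP framework.
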