Addgene plasmid #127044: pJUMP19-L1U1H08_T
Purpose: Basic Part T- Terminator; L1U1H08; synthetic terminator
Depositing lab: Chris French. Depositing organization: University of Edinburgh. Publication: Joint universal modular plasmids (JUMP): a flexible vector platform for synthetic biology. Valenzuela-Ortega M, French C. Synth Biol (Oxf). 2021 Feb 2;6(1):ysab003. doi: 10.1093/synbio/ysab003. eCollection 2021. PubMed 33623824.
Backbone
  Vector backbone: pJUMP19-Tac
  Backbone manufacturer: Backbone derived from SEVA.
  Vector type: Bacterial Expression, Synthetic Biology
Growth in bacteria
  Bacterial resistance: Ampicillin, 100 μg/mL
  Growth temperature: 37°C
  Growth strain: JM109
  Copy number: Low Copy
Gene/Insert
  Gene/Insert name: Part L1U1H08_T
  Species: Synthetic
  Mutation: None
  Cloning method: Restriction Enzyme; 5′ cloning site Unknown (unknown if destroyed)
Terms and licenses: Academic/Nonprofit Terms; Industry Terms: Not Available to Industry
Depositor comments: Part sub-domesticated from EcoFlex MoClo toolkit (PMID: 27096716) Please visit https://www.biorxiv.org/content/10.1101/799585v1 for bioRxiv preprint.
How to cite: pJUMP19-L1U1H08_T was a gift from Chris French (Addgene plasmid # 127044 ; http://n2t.net/addgene:127044 ; RRID:Addgene_127044)
